Addgene plasmid #191552: LM670
Purpose: LM670_MSG-AGGA-promoter-ccdb-TTCC-GShis
Depositing lab: David Baker. Depositing organization: University of Washington. Publication: Hallucinating symmetric protein assemblies. Wicky BIM, Milles LF, Courbet A, Ragotte RJ, Dauparas J, Kinfu E, Tipps S, Kibler RD, Baek M, DiMaio F, Li X, Carter L, Kang A, Nguyen H, Bera AK, Baker D. Science. 2022 Oct 7;378(6615):56-61. doi: 10.1126/science.add1964. Epub 2022 Sep 15. PubMed 36108048.
Backbone
  Vector backbone: pET29b+
  Total vector size (bp): 5674
  Vector type: Bacterial Expression
Growth in bacteria
  Bacterial resistance: Kanamycin, 50 μg/mL
  Growth temperature: 37°C
  Growth strain: NEB Stable
  Growth instructions: encodes E. coli lethal ccdb gene for selection, grow only in ccdb resistant strains such as NEBStable, or ccdB Survival
  Copy number: Unknown
Gene/Insert
  Gene/Insert name: ccdb
  Species: E. Coli
  Insert size (bp): 460
  Tag / fusion protein: HIS-tag
Terms and licenses: Academic/Nonprofit Terms; Industry Terms: Not Available to Industry
How to cite: LM670 was a gift from David Baker (Addgene plasmid # 191552 ; http://n2t.net/addgene:191552 ; RRID:Addgene_191552)
