[The description below was written by a language model from this plasmid's Addgene catalogue record and pLannotate feature annotations shown in this document.]
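Description:
LM670 is a bacterial expression and cloning vector built on the pET29b+ backbone (about 5.7 kb) that serves as an entry or destination plasmid rather than a finished expression construct. It carries the kanamycin resistance gene aph(3')-Ia for selection and a ColE1/pMB1-type origin together with the rop gene and the bom region inherited from pBR322, plus an f1 phage origin. The short tetracycline-resistance fragments and the fragmentary AmpR promoter in the annotation are backbone remnants, not functional markers. As in other pET vectors, lacI with its own promoter is present, and the expression region consists of a T7 promoter with an adjacent lac operator, the T7 gene 10 ribosome binding site and a T7 terminator. Expression therefore depends on T7 RNA polymerase and is inducible with IPTG.

Between the ribosome binding site and the terminator sits a roughly 460 bp ccdB cassette from E. coli, annotated as a short ccdA fragment followed by the full ccdB toxin gene, with a histidine tag just downstream. The purpose line (MSG-AGGA-promoter-ccdb-TTCC-GShis) suggests that the cassette has its own promoter and is bracketed by defined four-base junctions. An N-terminal Met-Ser-Gly sequence lies on one side and a Gly-Ser-linked His tag on the other. This layout is consistent with overhang-directed (Golden Gate-style) replacement of ccdB by a gene of interest, although the record does not name the restriction enzyme used. Because CcdB poisons DNA gyrase and kills ordinary E. coli, uncut parental plasmid is counter-selected after cloning, and LM670 itself must be maintained in a ccdB-tolerant strain. Successful inserts would be expressed as C-terminally His-tagged proteins for affinity purification. The vector comes from work on computationally designed symmetric protein assemblies.
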