Features (pLannotate 1.2.2; 20 found; start..end, strand, type, name):
     15..443     +  rep_origin     f1 ori (sequence partly withheld): f1 bacteriophage origin of replication; arrow indicates direction of (+) strand synthesis
    496..553     +  promoter       AmpR promoter (fragment): bla
    562..1377    -  CDS            KanR: aminoglycoside phosphotransferase; aph(3')-Ia; confers resistance to kanamycin in bacteria or G418 (Geneticin®) in eukaryotes
   1499..2087    +  rep_origin     ori: high-copy-number ColE1/pMB1/pBR322/pUC origin of replication
   2273..2412    -  misc_feature   bom: basis of mobility region from pBR322
   2514..2705    -  CDS            rop: Rop protein, which maintains plasmids at low copy number; rop
   2722..3102    +  CDS            YPB1_ECOLX: Protein predicted: Swiss-Prot protein existence level 4. From Escherichia coli.
   3174..3465    -  CDS            TcR (fragment): tetracycline efflux protein; tet; confers resistance to tetracycline
   3480..3501    -  protein_bind   CAP binding site: CAP binding activates transcription in the presence of cAMP. E. coli catabolite activator protein
   3514..4596    -  CDS            lacI: lac repressor; lacI; The lac repressor binds to the lac operator to inhibit transcription in E. coli. This inhibition can be relieved by adding lactose or isopropyl-β-D-thiogalactopyranoside (IPTG).
   4597..4674    -  promoter       lacI promoter: lacI
   4682..4961    -  CDS            TcR (fragment): tetracycline efflux protein; tet; confers resistance to tetracycline
   4987..5005    +  promoter       T7 promoter: promoter for bacteriophage T7 RNA polymerase
   5006..5030    +  protein_bind   lac operator: The lac repressor binds to the lac operator to inhibit transcription in E. coli. This inhibition can be relieved by adding lactose or isopropyl-β-D-thiogalactopyranoside (IPTG). lac repressor encoded by lacI
   5045..5067    +  RBS            RBS: efficient ribosome binding site from bacteriophage T7 gene 10 (Olins and Rangwala, 1989)
   5090..5161    +  CDS            ccdA (fragment): CCDA_ECO57 - Also known as H, letA. Experimental evidence at protein level: Swiss-Prot protein existence level 1. Antitoxin component of a type II toxin-antitoxin (TA) system which inhibits the post-segregational killing (PSK) of plasmid-free cells, also referred to as a plasmid addiction system. Binds to and blocks the activity of CcdB; will also remove bound CcdB protein from the CcdB-GyrA complex by forming a CcdA-CcdB complex, a process termed rejuvenation. Functions as a transcriptional corepressor for the ccdAB operon, repression also requires CcdB (By similarity). From Escherichia coli
   5195..5497    +  CDS            ccdB: CCDB_ECOLI - Also known as G, letB, letD. Experimental evidence at protein level: Swiss-Prot protein existence level 1. Toxic component of a type II toxin-antitoxin (TA) system, functioning in plasmid maintainence. Responsible for the post- segregational killing (PSK) of plasmid-free cells, also referred to as a plasmid addiction system. Half-life of over 2 hours. Cell killing by CcdB is accompanied by filamentation, defects in chromosome and plasmid segregation, defects in cell division, formation of anucleate cells, decreased DNA synthesis and plasmid loss. Interferes with the activity of DN
   5513..5531    +  CDS            9xHis (fragment): 9xHis affinity tag
   5544..5593    +  CDS            SET1 (fragment): solubility-enhancement tag derived from T7 phage gene 10B
   5601..5648    +  terminator     T7 terminator: transcription terminator for bacteriophage T7 RNA polymerase
>Addgene plasmid #191552 | LM670 | addgene full sequence | sequence record 384015 | Addgene NGS Result
GATTGGCGAATGGG
[124 nt withheld, positions 15-138]
C
[91 nt withheld, positions 140-230]
A
[49 nt withheld, positions 232-280]
CCTTTGACGTTGGAGTCCACGTTCTTT
[37 nt withheld, positions 308-344]
ACCCTATCTCGGTCTATTCTTTTGATTTATAAGGGATTTTGCCGATTTCGGCCTATTGGTTAAAAAATGA
GCTGATTTAACAAAAATTTAACGCGAATTTTAACAAAATATTAACGCTTACAATTTAGGTGGCACTTTTC
GGGGAAATGTGCGCGGAACCCCTATTTGTTTATTTTTCTAAATACATTCAAATATGTATCCGCTCATGAA
TTAATTCTTAGAAAAACTCATCGAGCATCAAATGAAACTGCAATTTATTCATATCAGGATTATCAATACC
ATATTTTTGAAAAAGCCGTTTCTGTAATGAAGGAGAAAACTCACCGAGGCAGTTCCATAGGATGGCAAGA
TCCTGGTATCGGTCTGCGATTCCGACTCGTCCAACATCAATACAACCTATTAATTTCCCCTCGTCAAAAA
TAAGGTTATCAAGTGAGAAATCACCATGAGTGACGACTGAATCCGGTGAGAATGGCAAAAGTTTATGCAT
TTCTTTCCAGACTTGTTCAACAGGCCAGCCATTACGCTCGTCATCAAAATCACTCGCATCAACCAAACCG
TTATTCATTCGTGATTGCGCCTGAGCGAGACGAAATACGCGATCGCTGTTAAAAGGACAATTACAAACAG
GAATCGAATGCAACCGGCGCAGGAACACTGCCAGCGCATCAACAATATTTTCACCTGAATCAGGATATTC
TTCTAATACCTGGAATGCTGTTTTCCCGGGGATCGCAGTGGTGAGTAACCATGCATCATCAGGAGTACGG
ATAAAATGCTTGATGGTCGGAAGAGGCATAAATTCCGTCAGCCAGTTTAGTCTGACCATCTCATCTGTAA
CATCATTGGCAACGCTACCTTTGCCATGTTTCAGAAACAACTCTGGCGCATCGGGCTTCCCATACAATCG
ATAGATTGTCGCACCTGATTGCCCGACATTATCGCGAGCCCATTTATACCCATATAAATCAGCATCCATG
TTGGAATTTAATCGCGGCCTAGAGCAAGACGTTTCCCGTTGAATATGGCTCATAACACCCCTTGTATTAC
TGTTTATGTAAGCAGACAGTTTTATTGTTCATGACCAAAATCCCTTAACGTGAGTTTTCGTTCCACTGAG
CGTCAGACCCCGTAGAAAAGATCAAAGGATCTTCTTGAGATCCTTTTTTTCTGCGCGTAATCTGCTGCTT
GCAAACAAAAAAACCACCGCTACCAGCGGTGGTTTGTTTGCCGGATCAAGAGCTACCAACTCTTTTTCCG
AAGGTAACTGGCTTCAGCAGAGCGCAGATACCAAATACTGTCCTTCTAGTGTAGCCGTAGTTAGGCCACC
ACTTCAAGAACTCTGTAGCACCGCCTACATACCTCGCTCTGCTAATCCTGTTACCAGTGGCTGCTGCCAG
TGGCGATAAGTCGTGTCTTACCGGGTTGGACTCAAGACGATAGTTACCGGATAAGGCGCAGCGGTCGGGC
TGAACGGGGGGTTCGTGCACACAGCCCAGCTTGGAGCGAACGACCTACACCGAACTGAGATACCTACAGC
GTGAGCTATGAGAAAGCGCCACGCTTCCCGAAGGGAGAAAGGCGGACAGGTATCCGGTAAGCGGCAGGGT
CGGAACAGGAGAGCGCACGAGGGAGCTTCCAGGGGGAAACGCCTGGTATCTTTATAGTCCTGTCGGGTTT
CGCCACCTCTGACTTGAGCGTCGATTTTTGTGATGCTCGTCAGGGGGGCGGAGCCTATGGAAAAACGCCA
GCAACGCGGCCTTTTTACGGTTCCTGGCCTTTTGCTGGCCTTTTGCTCACATGTTCTTTCCTGCGTTATC
CCCTGATTCTGTGGATAACCGTATTACCGCCTTTGAGTGAGCTGATACCGCTCGCCGCAGCCGAACGACC
GAGCGCAGCGAGTCAGTGAGCGAGGAAGCGGAAGAGCGCCTGATGCGGTATTTTCTCCTTACGCATCTGT
GCGGTATTTCACACCGCAATGGTGCACTCTCAGTACAATCTGCTCTGATGCCGCATAGTTAAGCCAGTAT
ACACTCCGCTATCGCTACGTGACTGGGTCATGGCTGCGCCCCGACACCCGCCAACACCCGCTGACGCGCC
CTGACGGGCTTGTCTGCTCCCGGCATCCGCTTACAGACAAGCTGTGACCGTCTCCGGGAGCTGCATGTGT
CAGAGGTTTTCACCGTCATCACCGAAACGCGCGAGGCAGCTGCGGTAAAGCTCATCAGCGTGGTCGTGAA
GCGATTCACAGATGTCTGCCTGTTCATCCGCGTCCAGCTCGTTGAGTTTCTCCAGAAGCGTTAATGTCTG
GCTTCTGATAAAGCGGGCCATGTTAAGGGCGGTTTTTTCCTGTTTGGTCACTGATGCCTCCGTGTAAGGG
GGATTTCTGTTCATGGGGGTAATGATACCGATGAAACGAGAGAGGATGCTCACGATACGGGTTACTGATG
ATGAACATGCCCGGTTACTGGAACGTTGTGAGGGTAAACAACTGGCGGTATGGATGCGGCGGGACCAGAG
AAAAATCACTCAGGGTCAATGCCAGCGCTTCGTTAATACAGATGTAGGTGTTCCACAGGGTAGCCAGCAG
CATCCTGCGATGCAGATCCGGAACATAATGGTGCAGGGCGCTGACTTCCGCGTTTCCAGACTTTACGAAA
CACGGAAACCGAAGACCATTCATGTTGTTGCTCAGGTCGCAGACGTTTTGCAGCAGCAGTCGCTTCACGT
TCGCTCGCGTATCGGTGATTCATTCTGCTAACCAGTAAGGCAACCCCGCCAGCCTAGCCGGGTCCTCAAC
GACAGGAGCACGATCATGCGCACCCGTGGGGCCGCCATGCCGGCGATAATGGCCTGCTTCTCGCCGAAAC
GTTTGGTGGCGGGACCAGTGACGAAGGCTTGAGCGAGGGCGTGCAAGATTCCGAATACCGCAAGCGACAG
GCCGATCATCGTCGCGCTCCAGCGAAAGCGGTCCTCGCCGAAAATGACCCAGAGCGCTGCCGGCACCTGT
CCTACGAGTTGCATGATAAAGAAGACAGTCATAAGTGCGGCGACGATAGTCATGCCCCGCGCCCACCGGA
AGGAGCTGACTGGGTTGAAGGCTCTCAAGGGCATCGGTCGAGATCCCGGTGCCTAATGAGTGAGCTAACT
TACATTAATTGCGTTGCGCTCACTGCCCGCTTTCCAGTCGGGAAACCTGTCGTGCCAGCTGCATTAATGA
ATCGGCCAACGCGCGGGGAGAGGCGGTTTGCGTATTGGGCGCCAGGGTGGTTTTTCTTTTCACCAGTGAG
ACGGGCAACAGCTGATTGCCCTTCACCGCCTGGCCCTGAGAGAGTTGCAGCAAGCGGTCCACGCTGGTTT
GCCCCAGCAGGCGAAAATCCTGTTTGATGGTGGTTAACGGCGGGATATAACATGAGCTGTCTTCGGTATC
GTCGTATCCCACTACCGAGATGTCCGCACCAACGCGCAGCCCGGACTCGGTAATGGCGCGCATTGCGCCC
AGCGCCATCTGATCGTTGGCAACCAGCATCGCAGTGGGAACGATGCCCTCATTCAGCATTTGCATGGTTT
GTTGAAAACCGGACATGGCACTCCAGTCGCCTTCCCGTTCCGCTATCGGCTGAATTTGATTGCGAGTGAG
ATATTTATGCCAGCCAGCCAGACGCAGACGCGCCGAGACAGAACTTAATGGGCCCGCTAACAGCGCGATT
TGCTGGTGACCCAATGCGACCAGATGCTCCACGCCCAGTCGCGTACCGTCTTCATGGGAGAAAATAATAC
TGTTGATGGGTGTCTGGTCAGAGACATCAAGAAATAACGCCGGAACATTAGTGCAGGCAGCTTCCACAGC
AATGGCATCCTGGTCATCCAGCGGATAGTTAATGATCAGCCCACTGACGCGTTGCGCGAGAAGATTGTGC
ACCGCCGCTTTACAGGCTTCGACGCCGCTTCGTTCTACCATCGACACCACCACGCTGGCACCCAGTTGAT
CGGCGCGAGATTTAATCGCCGCGACAATTTGCGACGGCGCGTGCAGGGCCAGACTGGAGGTGGCAACGCC
AATCAGCAACGACTGTTTGCCCGCCAGTTGTTGTGCCACGCGGTTGGGAATGTAATTCAGCTCCGCCATC
GCCGCTTCCACTTTTTCCCGCGTTTTCGCAGAAACGTGGCTGGCCTGGTTCACCACGCGGGAAACGGTCT
GATAAGAGACACCGGCATACTCTGCGACATCGTATAACGTTACTGGTTTCACATTCACCACCCTGAATTG
ACTCTCTTCCGGGCGCTATCATGCCATACCGCGAAAGGTTTTGCGCCATTCGATGGTGTCCGGGATCTCG
ACGCTCTCCCTTATGCGACTCCTGCATTAGGAAGCAGCCCAGTAGTAGGTTGAGGCCGTTGAGCACCGCC
GCCGCAAGGAATGGTGCATGCAAGGAGATGGCGCCCAACAGTCCCCCGGCCACGGGGCCTGCCACCATAC
CCACGCCGAAACAAGCGCTCATGAGCCCGAAGTGGCGAGCCCGATCTTCCCCATCGGTGATGTCGGCGAT
ATAGGCGCCAGCAACCGCACCTGTGGCGCCGGTGATGCCGGCCACGATGCGTCCGGCGTAGAGGATCGAG
ATCGATCTCGATCCCGCGAAATTAATACGACTCACTATAGGGGAATTGTGAGCGGATAACAATTCCCCTC
TAGAAATAATTTTGTTTAACTTTAAGAAGGAGATATACATATGTCAGGAGGAGACCGAAAGCGTATTACA
GTGACAGTTGACAGCGACAGCTATCAGTTGCTCAAGGCATATATGATGTCAATATCTCCGGTCTGGTATG
CACAACCAAGAATGAAGCCCATGCAGTTTAAGGTTTACACCTATAAAAGAGAGAGCCGTTATCGTCTGTT
TGTGGATGTACAGAGTGATATTATTGACACGCCCGGGCGACGGATGGTGATCCCCCTGGCCAGTGCACGT
CTGCTGTCAGATAAAGTCTCCCGTGAACTTTACCCGGTGGTGCATATCGGGGATGAAAGCTGGCGCATGA
TGACCACCGATATGGCCAGTGTGCCGGTTTCCGTTATCGGGGAAGAAGTGGCTGATCTCAGCCACCGCGA
AAATGACATCAAAAACGCCATTAACCTGATGTTCTGGGGAATATGAACGGTCTCGTTCCCACCACCACCA
CCACCACTAATGAGATCCGGCTGCTAACAAAGCCCGAAAGGAAGCTGAGTTGGCTGCTGCCACCGCTGAG
CAATAACTAGCATAACCCCTTGGGGCCTCTAAACGGGTCTTGAGGGGTTTTTTGCTGAAAGGAGGAACTA
TATCCG
